>Addgene plasmid #99777 | TRF2-2 | addgene full sequence | sequence record 194244 | Addgene NGS Result
CAAAAAACCCCTCAAGACCCGTTTAGAGGCCCCAAGGGGTTATGCTAGGCGCGCCGGATCCTAATACGAC
TCACTATAGGGAGATTTAGGTGACACTATAGAAGTGACCTTTTGTGATGCCTACACCTCAGTTACAAAAT
ATTGTTTGCACTGTAAATTTGGGATGTAAATTAGATTTGAAATCAATTGCTCTTCATGCCAGAAACGCTG
AATACAATCCAAAGCGTTTTGCAGCCGTTATTATGAGAATAAGAACACCTCGAACTACCGCTCTTATATT
TTCATCGGGTAAAATGGTTTGTACTGGCGCAAAAAGTGAAGATGAAGCTAAATTAGCAGCGAGAAAGTTT
GCCAGAATTATTCAAAAATTAGATTTTGATGCAAAATTTATGAATTTTAAAATTCAAAACATGGTTGGTT
CTTGTGACGTCAAATTTCCAATTCGTTTGGAGGGTATTTGTCTTTCACACACCCAGTTTGCTACATATGA
ACCAGAATTGTTTCCTGGATTAATTTATCGAATGGGTAAACCAAAAATTGTTCTTTTGATTTTCGTTTCG
GGAAAAAAGGTCTCCCTTTAGTGAGGGTTAATTCTCCCTATAGTGAGTCGTATTAGGATCCGGCGCGCCT
AGCATAACCCCTTGGGGCCTCTAAACGGGTCTTGAGGGGTTTTTTGACGCGTCGATTTCGGCCTATTGGT
TAAAAAATGAGCTGATTTAACAAAAATTTAACGCGAATTTTAACAAAATTCAGGGCGCAAGGGCTGCTAA
AGGAAGCGGAACACGTAGAAAGCCAGTCCGCAGAAACGGTGCTGACCCCGGATGAATGTCAGCTACTGGG
CTATCTGGACAAGGGAAAACGCAAGCGCAAAGAGAAAGCAGGTAGCTTGCAGTGGGCTTACATGGCGATA
GCTAGACTGGGCGGTTTTATGGACAGCAAGCGAACCGGAATTGCCAGCTGGGGCGCCCTCTGGTAAGGTT
GGGAAGCCCTGCAAAGTAAACTGGATGGCTTTCTTGCCGCCAATGATCTGATGGCGCAGGGGATCAAGAT
CTGATCAAGAGACAGGATGAGGATCGTTTCGCATGATTGAACAAGATGGATTGCACGCAGGTTCTCCGGC
CGCTTGGGTGGAGAGGCTATTCGGCTATGACTGGGCACAACAGACAATCGGCTGCTCTGATGCCGCCGTG
TTCCGGCTGTCAGCGCAGGGGCGCCCGGTTCTTTTTGTCAAGACCGACCTGTCCGGTGCCCTGAATGAAC
TGCAGGACGAGGCAGCGCGGCTATCGTGGCTGGCCACGACGGGCGTTCCTTGCGCAGCTGTGCTCGACGT
TGTCACTGAAGCGGGAAGGGACTGGCTGCTATTGGGCGAAGTGCCGGGGCAGGATCTCCTGTCATCCCAC
CTTGCTCCTGCCGAGAAAGTATCCATCATGGCTGATGCAATGCGGCGGCTGCATACGCTTGATCCGGCTA
CCTGCCCATTCGACCACCAAGCGAAACATCGCATCGAGCGAGCACGTACTCGGATGGAAGCCGGTCTTGT
CGATCAGGATGATCTGGACGAAGAGCATCAGGGGCTCGCGCCAGCCGAACTGTTCGCCAGGCTCAAGGCG
CGCATGCCCGACGGCGAGGATCTCGTCGTGACCCATGGCGATGCCTGCTTGCCGAATATCATGGTGGAAA
ATGGCCGCTTTTCTGGATTCATCGACTGTGGCCGGCTGGGTGTGGCGGACCGCTATCAGGACATAGCGTT
GGCTACCCGTGATATTGCTGAAGAGCTTGGCGGCGAATGGGCTGACCGCTTCCTCGTGCTTTACGGTATC
GCCGCTCCCGATTCGCAGCGCATCGCCTTCTATCGCCTTCTTGACGAGTTCTTCTGAATTGAAAAAGGAA
GAGTATGAGTATTCAACATTTCCGTGTCGCCCTTATTCCCTTTTTTGCGGCATTTTGCCTTCCTGTTTTT
GCTCACCCAGAAACGCTGGTGAAAGTAAAAGATGCTGAAGATCAGTTGGGTGCACGAGTGGGTTACATCG
AACTGGATCTCAACAGCGGTAAGATCCTTGAGAGTTTTCGCCCCGAAGAACGTTTTCCAATGATGAGCAC
TTTTAAAGTTCTGCTATGTGGCGCGGTATTATCCCGTATTGACGCCGGGCAAGAGCAACTCGGTCGCCGC
ATACACTATTCTCAGAATGACTTGGTTGAGTACTCACCAGTCACAGAAAAGCATCTTACGGATGGCATGA
CAGTAAGAGAATTATGCAGTGCTGCCATAACCATGAGTGATAACACTGCGGCCAACTTACTTCTGACAAC
GATCGGAGGACCGAAGGAGCTAACCGCTTTTTTGCACAACATGGGGGATCATGTAACTCGCCTTGATCGT
TGGGAACCGGAGCTGAATGAAGCCATACCAAACGACGAGCGTGACACCACGATGCCTGTAGCAATGGCAA
CAACGTTGCGCAAACTATTAACTGGCGAACTACTTACTCTAGCTTCCCGGCAACAATTAATAGACTGGAT
GGAGGCGGATAAAGTTGCAGGACCACTTCTGCGCTCGGCCCTTCCGGCTGGCTGGTTTATTGCTGATAAA
TCTGGAGCCGGTGAGCGTGGGTCTCGCGGTATCATTGCAGCACTGGGGCCAGATGGTAAGCCCTCCCGTA
TCGTAGTTATCTACACGACGGGGAGCCAGGCAACTATGGATGAACGAAATAGACAGATCGCTGAGATAGG
TGCCTCACTGATTAAGCATTGGTAACTGTCAGACCAAGTTTACTCATATATACTTTAGATTGATTTAAAA
CTTCATTTTTAATTTAAAAGGATCTAGGTGAAGATCCTTTTTGATAATCTCATGACCAAAATCCCTTAAC
GTGAGTTTTCGTTCCACTGAGCGTCAGACCCCGTAGAAAAGATCAAAGGATCTTCTTGAGATCCTTTTTT
TCTGCGCGTAATCTGCTGCTTGCAAACAAAAAAACCACCGCTACCAGCGGTGGTTTGTTTGCCGGATCAA
GAGCTACCAACTCTTTTTCCGAAGGTAACTGGCTTCAGCAGAGCGCAGATACCAAATACTGTTCTTCTAG
TGTAGCCGTAGTTAGGCCACCACTTCAAGAACTCTGTAGCACCGCCTACATACCTCGCTCTGCTAATCCT
GTTACCAGTGGCTGCTGCCAGTGGCGATAAGTCGTGTCTTACCGGGTTGGACTCAAGACGATAGTTACCG
GATAAGGCGCAGCGGTCGGGCTGAACGGGGGGTTCGTGCACACAGCCCAGCTTGGAGCGAACGACCTACA
CCGAACTGAGATACCTACAGCGTGAGCTATGAGAAAGCGCCACGCTTCCCGAAGGGAGAAAGGCGGACAG
GTATCCGGTAAGCGGCAGGGTCGGAACAGGAGAGCGCACGAGGGAGCTTCCAGGGGGAAACGCCTGGTAT
CTTTATAGTCCTGTCGGGTTTCGCCACCTCTGACTTGAGCGTCGATTTTTGTGATGCTCGTCAGGGGGGC
GGAGCCTATGGAAAAACGCCAGCAACGCGGCCTTTTTACGGTTCCTGGCCTTTTGCTGGCCTTTTGCTCA
CATGTTCTTTCCTGCGTTATCCCCTGATTCTGTGGATAACCGTATTACCGCCTTTGAGTGAGCTGATACC
GCTCGCCGCAGCCGAACGACCGAGCGCAGCGAGTCAGTGAGCGAGGAAGCACGCGT
Features (pLannotate 1.2.2; 13 found; start..end, strand, type, name):
      1..48      -  terminator     T7 terminator: transcription terminator for bacteriophage T7 RNA polymerase
     62..80      +  promoter       T7 promoter: promoter for bacteriophage T7 RNA polymerase
     84..102     +  promoter       SP6 promoter: promoter for bacteriophage SP6 RNA polymerase
    126..572     +  CDS            TBP1 (fragment): TBP1_ARATH - Experimental evidence at protein level: Swiss-Prot protein existence level 1. General transcription factor that functions at the core of the DNA-binding multiprotein factor TFIID. Binding of TFIID to the TATA box is the initial transcriptional step of the pre-initiation complex (PIC), playing a role in the activation of eukaryotic genes transcribed by RNA polymerase II. From Arabidopsis thaliana (Mouse-ear cress).
    575..593     -  promoter       T3 promoter: promoter for bacteriophage T3 RNA polymerase
    597..615     -  promoter       T7 promoter: promoter for bacteriophage T7 RNA polymerase
    629..676     +  terminator     T7 terminator: transcription terminator for bacteriophage T7 RNA polymerase
    683..749     +  rep_origin     M13 ori (fragment): M13 bacteriophage origin of replication; arrow indicates direction of (+) strand synthesis
    752..1051    +  CDS            tnpA (fragment): TN5P_ECOLX - Also known as tnp. Experimental evidence at protein level: Swiss-Prot protein existence level 1. Mediates transposition of transposon Tn5 by a 'cut and paste' mechanism. First, the monomeric transposase binds the 19 bp inverted DNA repeats flanking the transposon. Then, dimerization of the DNA- bound transposase creates a synaptic DNA complex. After nicking of the first DNA strand, excision of the transposon proceeds through a series of intermediates. The transposase then mediates the insertion of the transposon at a new site by strand transfer. The activity of the wild- type tran
   1083..1874    +  CDS            neo: KKA2_KLEPN - Also known as kan, nptII. Experimental evidence at protein level: Swiss-Prot protein existence level 1. Resistance to kanamycin, neomycin, paromomycin, ribostamycin, butirosin and gentamicin B. From Klebsiella pneumoniae.
   1878..1894    +  promoter       AmpR promoter (fragment): bla
   1895..2755    +  CDS            AmpR: β-lactamase; bla; confers resistance to ampicillin, carbenicillin, and related antibiotics
   2926..3514    +  rep_origin     ori: high-copy-number ColE1/pMB1/pBR322/pUC origin of replication
