[The description below was written by a language model from this plasmid's Addgene catalogue record and pLannotate feature annotations shown in this document.]
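Description:
TRF2-2 is a small bacterial plasmid (about 3.7 kb in the sequenced record) built on the pJC53.2 backbone and carrying a cDNA-derived insert for TRF2-2 from the planarian Schmidtea mediterranea. The record lists it as a bacterial expression vector, but a repository note states that plasmids in this set were made as templates for in vitro transcription and may not suit overexpression. It also cautions that the inserts were amplified from cDNA and may differ from reference sequences. The plasmid replicates in E. coli from a high-copy ColE1/pUC-type origin and is selected with kanamycin through a neo (nptII) gene. The feature table also annotates an ampicillin resistance gene, a small M13 origin fragment and a fragment of Tn5 transposase sequence next to the kanamycin marker.

The insert occupies roughly 450 bp. The automated annotation labels it as a fragment resembling Arabidopsis TATA-binding protein, which probably reflects homology of a TBP-related factor to TBP rather than a plant origin. The short span suggests the clone may hold a partial coding sequence, although the record does not say whether it is full length, and the cloning sites are not recorded. The insert sits between opposing phage promoters. T7 and SP6 read in on one side, T3 and a second T7 read in from the other, and T7 terminators in opposite orientations bracket the whole cassette. This layout lets either strand be transcribed individually with SP6 or T3 polymerase, for example to make sense or antisense riboprobes. T7 polymerase can transcribe both strands at once to give double-stranded RNA. Such templates are typically used for in situ hybridization and RNA interference, which fits the planarian germline study linked to the deposit.
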