Addgene plasmid #99777: TRF2-2
Purpose: Expresses S. meditearranea TRF2-2
Depositing lab: Phillip Newmark. Depositing organization: University of Illinois at Urbana-Champaign. Publication: A premeiotic function for boule in the planarian Schmidtea mediterranea. Iyer H, Issigonis M, Sharma PP, Extavour CG, Newmark PA. Proc Natl Acad Sci U S A. 2016 Jun 21;113(25):E3509-18. doi: 10.1073/pnas.1521341113. Epub 2016 Jun 2. PubMed 27330085.
Backbone
  Vector backbone: pJC53.2
  Vector type: Bacterial Expression
Growth in bacteria
  Bacterial resistance: Kanamycin, 50 μg/mL
  Growth temperature: 37°C
  Growth strain: DH5alpha
  Copy number: Unknown
Gene/Insert
  Gene/Insert name: TRF2-2
  Cloning method: Restriction Enzyme; 5′ cloning site unknown (unknown if destroyed); 3′ cloning site unknown (unknown if destroyed)
Terms and licenses: Academic/Nonprofit Terms; Industry Terms: Not Available to Industry
Depositor comments: Addgene Note: These plasmids were generated for in vitro transcription and may not be suitable for overexpression studies. The inserts were amplified from cDNA and may differ from NCBI reference sequences.
How to cite: TRF2-2 was a gift from Phillip Newmark (Addgene plasmid # 99777 ; http://n2t.net/addgene:99777 ; RRID:Addgene_99777)
